>Addgene plasmid #192548 | pENTR4 Ta-sro1 WWE-PARP | addgene full sequence | sequence record 378810 | Addgene NGS Result
GAACAGGAGAGCGCACGAGGGAGCTTCCAGGGGGAAACGCCTGGTATCTTTATAGTCCTGTCGGGTTTCG
CCACCTCTGACTTGAGCGTCGATTTTTGTGATGCTCGTCAGGGGGGCGGAGCCTATGGAAAAACGCCAGC
AACGCGGCCTTTTTACGGTTCCTGGCCTTTTGCTGGCCTTTTGCTCACATGTTCTTTCCTGCGTTATCCC
CTGATTCTGTGGATAACCGTATTACCGCTAGCATGGATCTCGGGGACGTCTAACTACTAAGCGAGAGTAG
GGAACTGCCAGGCATCAAATAAAACGAAAGGCTCAGTCGGAAGACTGGGCCTTTCGTTTTATCTGTTGTT
TGTCGGTGAACGCTCTCCTGAGTAGGACAAATCCGCCGGGAGCGGATTTGAACGTTGTGAAGCAACGGCC
CGGAGGGTGGCGGGCAGGACGCCCGCCATAAACTGCCAGGCATCAAACTAAGCAGAAGGCCATCCTGACG
GATGGCCTTTTTGCGTTTCTACAAACTCTTCCTGTTAGTTAGTTACTTAAGCTCGGGCCCCAAATAATGA
TTTTATTTTGACTGATAGTGACCTGTTCGTTGCAACAAATTGATAAGCAATGCTTTTTTATAATGCCAAC
TTTGTACAAAAAAGCAGGCTCCACATGGAAAGGAAGACTGGAATGGTACTGGATGAACATGTCCTGAAAG
CTACTGATCGCAAGAGGAAACATGAGTCGTCTGTGAAGAGTACTGGCACAGATGATTTTGCTGAGGTCTC
TCAGCATGCTGATGGTTCTGCTGTCCTTAAGAAGTCTAAAATGACCTCCTCTGCTGGTGATATTCTGGAG
TGCTATAAGAACTTCAAGACAAGCGGTTCGCCCGTGCGCGTGCTTTGTTACCACCAGGGTAAATGGAGGG
ACTTTCCAGAGCATGTTGTGAATCTGGTACAGCAGGACTTCCAGTTGAAGAGGCCAATTACTAATGCTGT
ATTGAAGAACCAGCAAGTCCTGTTGGACTTTATGCACATGGTCTGCATTGATTCTTCGATGACCACAAAC
AAGCCAATAGCATGGATTGATGTTCATGGTAACCGCTTCTTTCCAGAGTTATGTGCTGGACTGGTAACAT
CTAAACCATCTCAGCATGGGAAAAGTGACCCCAGTGGTAAATCTAAAGCTGGTGAGTGTGCTGGGACTTT
GATTTTGACAGCTGAAGCTGAAAGCTCGAGTTCAGATTCTGTTGATGCAGTACTCCCTCATGCTAAGAAG
GTTAATAACATACTGGAGGAAGGACAGGAGGTACATAATTATGCTGCTGTTGAAAATAAAGCTGGTCCTG
CAATCTGTTTGAATGAACCTGCTAGTGGAAACATACATGCTGCTACTTATAAGCAGAAAATTGGCCAACC
TGTTGATTCAGCTGTGCGCAAGTTATTGCTTGAAGGGGCAGGCCAACCTTTTAGTGAAGAAAATATTATT
GGCATCTACAGAACTCCACTGGTAGATCAGCAAGGGCGGGCTCGCTTCAATCTTTTCCAGAAGGAACTTG
AGGCCACCAAAATGCATCGTGGCAACGCAAATGTGCGCTACGCGTGGCTACCTTGTTCCAAGGATACTAT
GGAGGAGATGATGATGCGTGGTGTTCTGGAAGTTACAAAACCCATGCTGGGGCCAGTGTATGGCATTGGT
ACACATCTTGCTCCAGCGAACTGTGCCCAAACCTGCGCTAGCTACTCAGATATTGACGAAAATGGCATCA
TGAGGATGATGCTGTGCCGTGTTATAATGGGTAATGTTGAGGTTGTACTTCCTGGATCAAAGCAATTCCA
GCCAACCAATGAAAGATTTGATAGTGGTGTGGATGATCTTCAAAAGCCAAAGCACTATATCATATGGGAT
GCTAATGTGCATCGACACATCTATGCTGAATATGCTGTTGTTATCAAAGCACCTTCCATGACCAATAACT
CGAGATATCTAGACCCAGCTTTCTTGTACAAAGTTGGCATTATAAGAAAGCATTGCTTATCAATTTGTTG
CAACGAACAGGTCACTATCAGTCAAAATAAAATCATTATTTGCCATCCAGCTGCAGCTCTGGCCCGTGTC
TCAAAATCTCTGATGTTACATTGCACAAGATAAAAATATATCATCATGAACAATAAAACTGTCTGCTTAC
ATAAACAGTAATACAAGGGGTGTTATGAGCCATATTCAACGGGAAACGTCGAGGCCGCGATTAAATTCCA
ACATGGATGCTGATTTATATGGGTATAAATGGGCTCGCGATAATGTCGGGCAATCAGGTGCGACAATCTA
TCGCTTGTATGGGAAGCCCGATGCGCCAGAGTTGTTTCTGAAACATGGCAAAGGTAGCGTTGCCAATGAT
GTTACAGATGAGATGGTCAGACTAAACTGGCTGACGGAATTTATGCCTCTTCCGACCATCAAGCATTTTA
TCCGTACTCCTGGTGATGCATGGTTACTCACCACTGCGATCCCCGGAAAAACAGCATTCCAGGTATTAGA
AGAATATCCTGATTCAGGTGAAAATATTGTTGATGCGCTGGCAGTGTTCCTGCGCCGGTTGCATTCGATT
CCTGTTTGTAATTGTCCTTTTAACAGCGATCGCGTATTTCGTCTCGCTCAGGCGCAATCACGAATGAATA
ACGGTTTGGTTGATGCGAGTGATTTTGATGACGAGCGTAATGGCTGGCCTGTTGAACAAGTCTGGAAAGA
AATGCATAAACTTTTGCCATTCTCACCGGATTCAGTCGTCACTCATGGTGATTTCTCACTTGATAACCTT
ATTTTTGACGAGGGGAAATTAATAGGTTGTATTGATGTTGGACGAGTCGGAATCGCAGACCGATACCAGG
ATCTTGCCATCCTATGGAACTGCCTCGGTGAGTTTTCTCCTTCATTACAGAAACGGCTTTTTCAAAAATA
TGGTATTGATAATCCTGATATGAATAAATTGCAGTTTCATTTGATGCTCGATGAGTTTTTCTAATCAGAA
TTGGTTAATTGGTTGTAACATTATTCAGATTGGGCCCCGTTCCACTGAGCGTCAGACCCCGTAGAAAAGA
TCAAAGGATCTTCTTGAGATCCTTTTTTTCTGCGCGTAATCTGCTGCTTGCAAACAAAAAAACCACCGCT
ACCAGCGGTGGTTTGTTTGCCGGATCAAGAGCTACCAACTCTTTTTCCGAAGGTAACTGGCTTCAGCAGA
GCGCAGATACCAAATACTGTTCTTCTAGTGTAGCCGTAGTTAGGCCACCACTTCAAGAACTCTGTAGCAC
CGCCTACATACCTCGCTCTGCTAATCCTGTTACCAGTGGCTGCTGCCAGTGGCGATAAGTCGTGTCTTAC
CGGGTTGGACTCAAGACGATAGTTACCGGATAAGGCGCAGCGGTCGGGCTGAACGGGGGGTTCGTGCACA
CAGCCCAGCTTGGAGCGAACGACCTACACCGAACTGAGATACCTACAGCGTGAGCTATGAGAAAGCGCCA
CGCTTCCCGAAGGGAGAAAGGCGGACAGGTATCCGGTAAGCGGCAGGGTCG
Features (pLannotate 1.2.2; 6 found; start..end, strand, type, name):
    299..342     -  terminator     rrnB T1 terminator: Escherichia coli rrnB; transcription terminator T1 from the E. coli rrnB gene
    474..501     +  terminator     rrnB T2 terminator: transcription terminator T2 from the E. coli rrnB gene
    551..650     +  protein_bind   attL1: mutant version of attL; recombination site for the Gateway® LR reaction LR Clonase™
   1973..2072    -  protein_bind   attL2: mutant version of attL; recombination site for the Gateway® LR reaction LR Clonase™
   2195..3004    +  CDS            KanR: aminoglycoside phosphotransferase; aph(3')-Ia; confers resistance to kanamycin in bacteria or G418 (Geneticin®) in eukaryotes
   3094..131     +  rep_origin     ori (across the origin): high-copy-number ColE1/pMB1/pBR322/pUC origin of replication
