[The description below was written by a language model from this plasmid's Addgene catalogue record and pLannotate feature annotations shown in this document.]
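Description:
pENTR4 Ta-sro1 WWE-PARP is a Gateway entry clone built on the commercial pENTR4 backbone, with a total size of 3,551 bp. It is maintained in E. coli as a high-copy plasmid through a ColE1/pUC-type origin of replication and is selected with kanamycin via the aph(3')-Ia aminoglycoside phosphotransferase gene. As is typical for entry vectors, it carries no annotated promoter for expressing the insert. The rrnB T1 and T2 transcription terminators lie upstream of the cloning region and insulate it from read-through transcription originating in the backbone.

The payload is a 1,302 bp fragment of the bread wheat (Triticum aestivum) gene SIMILAR TO RCD ONE 1 (Ta-sro1), using the allele from the salt-tolerant cultivar Shanrong No. 3 (SR3). It encodes amino acids 1–434, which span the WWE (Trp-Trp-Glu) domain and the poly(ADP-ribose) polymerase (PARP) domain. The fragment derives from a synthesized gene and was inserted by Gibson assembly. The automated feature table does not annotate the insert itself, but the interval between the attL1 and attL2 sites is consistent with its stated size. These flanking attL sites allow an LR Clonase reaction to transfer the coding sequence into any attR-containing destination vector, which then supplies the promoter and other expression elements. Because the stop codon has been omitted, the fragment can be fused in frame to C-terminal tags or reporters encoded by the destination vector. The associated study examined whether elevated PARP activity of Ta-sro1 explains the salinity tolerance of SR3, so this clone serves as a source for generating expression constructs of the WWE-PARP portion of the protein.
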