Addgene plasmid #192548: pENTR4 Ta-sro1 WWE-PARP
Purpose: pENTR plasmid Triticum aestivum sro1, amino acids 1-434, cultivar SR3, no stop codon
Depositing lab: Lennart Wirthmueller. Depositing organization: Leibniz Institute of Plant Biochemistry (IPB). Publication: The superior salinity tolerance of bread wheat cultivar Shanrong No. 3 is unlikely to be caused by elevated Ta-sro1 poly-(ADP-ribose) polymerase activity. Vogt S, Feijs K, Hosch S, De Masi R, Lintermann R, Loll B, Wirthmueller L. Plant Cell. 2022 Aug 18. pii: 6671231. doi: 10.1093/plcell/koac261. PubMed 35980152.
Backbone
  Vector backbone: pENTR4
  Backbone manufacturer: Thermo Fisher
  Backbone size w/o insert (bp): 2249
  Total vector size (bp): 3551
  Vector type: Gateway entry vector
Growth in bacteria
  Bacterial resistance: Kanamycin, 50 μg/mL
  Growth temperature: 37°C
  Growth strain: DH5alpha
  Copy number: High Copy
Gene/Insert
  Gene/Insert name: SIMILAR TO RCD ONE 1 (SRO1) WWE-PARP domains, cultivar Shanrong No. 3 (SR3) (alt names: Ta-sro1; WWE-PARP fragment; Trp-Trp-Glu, poly(ADP-ribose) polymerase)
  Species: Triticum aestivum
  Insert size (bp): 1302
  GenBank ID: AEK94072
  Cloning method: Gibson Cloning
  Sequencing primers: 5′ CCCGCCATAAACTGCCAGG; 3′ CGTTGAATATGGCTCATAACACCC
Resource information
  A portion of this plasmid was derived from a plasmid made by: gene synthesis based on sequence information from Liu et al. 2004, PMID 24443520
Terms and licenses: Academic/Nonprofit Terms; Industry Terms: Not Available to Industry
How to cite: pENTR4 Ta-sro1 WWE-PARP was a gift from Lennart Wirthmueller (Addgene plasmid # 192548 ; http://n2t.net/addgene:192548 ; RRID:Addgene_192548)
